>Addgene plasmid #203117 | Salsa-BC276-P3G12 | addgene full sequence | sequence record 421461 | Addgene NGS Result
AGCGCCCAATACGCAAACCGCCTCTCCCCGCGCGTTGGCCGATTCATTAATGCAGTCGAGGGATCTCCAT
AAGAGAAGAGGGACAGCTATGACTGGGAGTAGTCAGGAGAGGAGGAAAAATCTGGCTAGTAAAACATGTA
AGGAAAATTTTAGGGATGTTAAAGAAAAAAATAACACAAAACAAAATATAAAAAAAATCTAACCTCAAGT
CAAGGCTTTTCTATGGAATAAGGAATGGACAGCAGGGGGCTGTTTCATATACTGATGACCTCTTTATAGC
CAACCTTTGTTCATGGCAGCCAGCATATGGGCATATGTTGCCAAACTCTAAACCAAATACTCATTCTGAT
GTTTTAAATGATTTGCCCTCCCATATGTCCTTCCGAGTGAGAGACACAAAAAATTCCAACACACTATTGC
AATGAAAATAAATTTCCTTTATTAGCCAGAAGTCAGATGCTCAAGGGGCTTCATGATGTCCCCATAATTT
TTGGCAGAGGGAAAAAGATCGATCTCAGTGGTATTTGTGAGCCAGGGCATTGGCCACACCAGCCACCACC
TTCTGATAGGCAGCCTGCACCTGAGGAGTGAATTCTTTGCCAAAATGATGAGACAGCACAACAACCAGCA
CGTTGCCCAGGAGCTGTAGGAAAGAGAAGAAGGCATGAACATGGTTAGCAGAGGGGCCCGGTTTGGACTC
AGAGTATTTTATCCTCATCTCAAACAGTGTATATCATTGTAACCATAAAGAGAAAGGCAGGATGATGACC
AGGGTGTAGTTGTTTCTACCAATAAGAATATTTCCACGCCAGCCAGAATTTATATGCAGAAATATTCTAC
CTTATCATTTAATTATAACAATTGTTCTCTAAAACTGTGCTGAAGTACAATATAATATACCCTGATTGCC
TTGAAAAAAAAGTGATTAGAGAAAGTACTTACAATCTGACAAATAAACAAAAGTGAATTTAAAAATTCGT
TACAAATGCAAGCTAAAGTTTAACGAAAAAGTTACAGAAAATGAAAAGAAAATAAGAGGAGACAATGGTT
GTCAACAGAGTAGAAAGTGAAAGAAACAAAATTATCATGAGGGTCCATGGTGATACAAGGGACATCTTCC
CATTCTAAACAACACCCTGAAAACTTTGCCCCCTCCATATAACATGAATTTTACAATAGCGAAAAAGAAA
GAACAATCAAGGGTCCCCAAACTCACCCTGAAGTTCTCAGCTCTAGAGATATCGTCGAGGCCGCGCTAGC
GTTTAAACTGTCGACCTTAATTAAGAGATCTGCTCGAGGCGCGTCAGCTGACTAGAGGATCCCCGGGTAC
CGAGCTCGAATTCGGGGCCGCGGAGGCTGGATCGGTCCCGGTGTCTTCTATGGAGGTCAAAACAGCGTGG
ATGGCGTCTCCAGGCGATCTGACGGTTCACTAAACGAGCTCTGCTTATATAGGCCTCCCACCGTACACGC
CTACCTCGACCCGGGTACCGAGCTCGACTTTCACTTTTCTCTATCACTGATAGGGAGTGGTAAACTCGAC
TTTCACTTTTCTCTATCACTGATAGGGAGTGGTAAACTCGACTTTCACTTTTCTCTATCACTGATAGGGA
GTGGTAAACTCGACTTTCACTTTTCTCTATCACTGATAGGGAGTGGTAAACTCGACTTTCACTTTTCTCT
ATCACTGATAGGGAGTGGTAAACTCGACCTATATAAGCAGAGCTCGTTTAGTGAACCGTCAGATCGCCTG
GAGACGCCATCCACGCTGTTTTGACCTCCATAGAAGACACCGGGACCGATCCAGCCTCCGCGGCCCCGAA
TTCCTGCAGCGGCCGCTCTAGAACTAGTGGATCCCCGCGGATGGTGAGCAAGGGCGAGGAGCTGTTCACC
GGGGTGGTGCCCATCCTGGTCGAGCTGGACGGCGACGTAAACGGCCACAAGTTCAGCGTGTCCGGCGAGG
GCGAGGGCGATGCCACCTACGGCAAGCTGACCCTGAAGTTCATCTGCACCACCGGCAAGCTGCCCGTGCC
CTGGCCCACCCTCGTGACCACCCTGACCTACGGCGTGCAGTGCTTCAGCCGCTACCCCGACCACATGAAG
CAGCACGACTTCTTCAAGTCCGCCATGCCCGAAGGCTACGTCCAGGAGCGCACCATCTTCTTCAAGGACG
ACGGCAACTACAAGACCCGCGCCGAGGTGAAGTTCGAGGGCGACACCCTGGTGAACCGCATCGAGCTGAA
GGGCATCGACTTCAAGGAGGACGGCAACATCCTGGGGCACAAGCTGGAGTACAACTACAACAGCCACAAC
GTCTATATCATGGCCGACAAGCAGAAGAACGGCATCAAGGTGAACTTCAAGATCCGCCACAACATCGAGG
ACGGCAGCGTGCAGCTCGCCGACCACTACCAGCAGAACACCCCCATCGGCGACGGCCCCGTGCTGCTGCC
CGACAACCACTACCTGAGCACCCAGTCCGCCCTGAGCAAAGACCCCAACGAGAAGCGCGATCACATGGTC
CTGCTGGAGTTCGTGACCGCCGCCGGGATCACTCTCGGCATGGACGAGCTGTACAAGTAATCCATAGCTA
GAATTCGATATCAAGCTTGTCGACCTAGTTCTAGAGGATCCAGACATGATAAGATACATTGATGAGTTTG
GACAAACCACAACTAGAATGCAGTGAAAAAAATGCTTTATTTGTGAAATTTGTGATGCTATTGCTTTATT
TGTAACCATTATAAGCTGCAATAAACAAGTTAACAACAACAATTGCATTCATTTTATGTTTCAGGTTCAG
GGGGAGGTGTGGGAGGTTTTTTAAAGCAAGTAAAACCTCTACAAATGTGGTATGGCTGATTATGATCCTG
CAAGCCTCGTCGTCCTGGCCGGACCACGCTATCTGTGCAAGGTCCCCGGCCCCGGACGCGCGCTCCATGA
GCAGAGCGCCCGCCGCCGAGGCGAAGACTCGGGCGGCGCCCTGCCCGTCCCACCAGGTCAACAGGCGGTA
ACCGGCCTCTTCATCGGGAATGCGCGCGACCTTCAGCATCGCCGGCATGTCCCCCTGGCGGACGGGAAGT
ATCCAGCTCGACCAAGCTGGCCGCGTCGAGTGAAGACGAAAGGGCCTCGTGATACGCCTATTTTTATAGG
TTAATGTCATGATAATAATGGTTTCTTAGACGTCAGGTGGCACTTTTCGGGGAAATGTGCGCGGAACCCC
TATTTGTTTATTTTTCTAAATACATTCAAATATGTATCCGCTCATGAGACAATAACCCTGATAAATGCTT
CAATAATATTGAAAAAGGAAGAGTATGAGTATTCAACATTTCCGTGTCGCCCTTATTCCCTTTTTTGCGG
CATTTTGCCTTCCTGTTTTTGCTCACCCAGAAACGCTGGTGAAAGTAAAAGATGCTGAAGATCAGTTGGG
TGCACGAGTGGGTTACATCGAACTGGATCTCAACAGCGGTAAGATCCTTGAGAGTTTTCGCCCCGAAGAA
CGTTTTCCAATGATGAGCACTTTTAAAGTTCTGCTATGTGGCGCGGTATTATCCCGTGTTGACGCCGGGC
AAGAGCAACTCGGTCGCCGCATACACTATTCTCAGAATGACTTGGTTGAGTACTCACCAGTCACAGAAAA
GCATCTTACGGATGGCATGACAGTAAGAGAATTATGCAGTGCTGCCATAACCATGAGTGATAACACTGCG
GCCAACTTACTTCTGACAACGATCGGAGGACCGAAGGAGCTAACCGCTTTTTTGCACAACATGGGGGATC
ATGTAACTCGCCTTGATCGTTGGGAACCGGAGCTGAATGAAGCCATACCAAACGACGAGCGTGACACCAC
GATGCCTGTAGCAATGGCAACAACGTTGCGCAAACTATTAACTGGCGAACTACTTACTCTAGCTTCCCGG
CAACAATTAATAGACTGGATGGAGGCGGATAAAGTTGCAGGACCACTTCTGCGCTCGGCCCTTCCGGCTG
GCTGGTTTATTGCTGATAAATCTGGAGCCGGTGAGCGTGGGTCTCGCGGTATCATTGCAGCACTGGGGCC
AGATGGTAAGCCCTCCCGTATCGTAGTTATCTACACGACGGGGAGTCAGGCAACTATGGATGAACGAAAT
AGACAGATCGCTGAGATAGGTGCCTCACTGATTAAGCATTGGTAACTGTCAGACCAAGTTTACTCATATA
TACTTTAGATTGATTTAAAACTTCATTTTTAATTTAAAAGGATCTAGGTGAAGATCCTTTTTGATAATCT
CATGACCAAAATCCCTTAACGTGAGTTTTCGTTCCACTGAGCGTCAGACCCCGTAGAAAAGATCAAAGGA
TCTTCTTGAGATCCTTTTTTTCTGCGCGTAATCTGCTGCTTGCAAACAAAAAAACCACCGCTACCAGCGG
TGGTTTGTTTGCCGGATCAAGAGCTACCAACTCTTTTTCCGAAGGTAACTGGCTTCAGCAGAGCGCAGAT
ACCAAATACTGTTCTTCTAGTGTAGCCGTAGTTAGGCCACCACTTCAAGAACTCTGTAGCACCGCCTACA
TACCTCGCTCTGCTAATCCTGTTACCAGTGGCTGCTGCCAGTGGCGATAAGTCGTGTCTTACCGGGTTGG
ACTCAAGACGATAGTTACCGGATAAGGCGCAGCGGTCGGGCTGAACGGGGGGTTCGTGCACACAGCCCAG
CTTGGAGCGAACGACCTACACCGAACTGAGATACCTACAGCGTGAGCTATGAGAAAGCGCCACGCTTCCC
GAAGGGAGAAAGGCGGACAGGTATCCGGTAAGCGGCAGGGTCGGAACAGGAGAGCGCACGAGGGAGCTTC
CAGGGGGAAACGCCTGGTATCTTTATAGTCCTGTCGGGTTTCGCCACCTCTGACTTGAGCGTCGATTTTT
GTGATGCTCGTCAGGGGGGCGGAGCCTATGGAAAAACGCCAGCAACGCGGCCTTTTTACGGTTCCTGGCC
TTTTGCTGGCCTTTTGCTCACATGTTCTTTCCTGCGTTATCCCCTGATTCTGTGGATAACCGTATTACCG
CCTTTGAGTGAGCTGATACCGCTCGCCGCAGCCGAACGACCGAGCGCAGCGAGTCAGTGAGCGAGGAAGC
GGAAG
Features (pLannotate 1.2.2; 17 found; start..end, strand, type, name):
      2..55      +  CDS            lacI (fragment): lac repressor; lacI; The lac repressor binds to the lac operator to inhibit transcription in E. coli. This inhibition can be relieved by adding lactose or isopropyl-β-D-thiogalactopyranoside (IPTG).
    388..443     -  polyA_signal   β-globin poly(A) signal: rabbit β-globin polyadenylation signal (Gil and Proudfoot, 1987)
    518..640     -  CDS            HBB: HBB_COLGU - Experimental evidence at transcript level: Swiss-Prot protein existence level 2. Involved in oxygen transport from the lung to the various peripheral tissues. From Colobus guereza (Mantled guereza) (Eastern black-and-white colobus monkey).
    644..1216    -  intron         β-globin intron: intron from rabbit β-globin gene
   1312..1343    -  misc_feature   MCS (fragment): pUC18/19 multiple cloning site
   1437..1475    -  promoter       minimal CMV promoter: human cytomegalovirus (CMV) immediate early promoter
   1493..1708    -  protein_bind   tetracycline response element (fragment): contains seven copies of the tetracycline operator tetO tetracycline repressor TetR
   1708..1753    +  promoter       TRE3GV promoter (fragment): 3rd-generation Tet-responsive promoter that can be activated by binding of Tet-On® 3G, optimized for retroviral and lentiviral vectors
   1829..1856    +  misc_feature   MCS (fragment): pBluescript multiple cloning site
   1861..2580    +  CDS            EGFP: the original enhanced GFP (Yang et al., 1996) mammalian codon-optimized
   2591..2613    +  misc_feature   MCS (fragment): pBluescript multiple cloning site
   2627..2761    -  polyA_signal   SV40 poly(A) signal: SV40 polyadenylation signal
   2784..2867    -  CDS            large T antigen (fragment): large T antigen from SV40 (simian virus 40)
   2861..3091    -  CDS            str (fragment): STR_KLEPN - Protein inferred from homology: Swiss-Prot protein existence level 3. The aminoglycoside phosphotransferases achieve inactivation of their antibiotic substrates by phosphorylation. From Klebsiella pneumoniae.
   3210..3314    +  promoter       AmpR promoter: bla
   3315..4175    +  CDS            AmpR: β-lactamase; bla; confers resistance to ampicillin, carbenicillin, and related antibiotics
   4346..4934    +  rep_origin     ori: high-copy-number ColE1/pMB1/pBR322/pUC origin of replication
