[The description below was written by a language model from this plasmid's Addgene catalogue record and pLannotate feature annotations shown in this document.]
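Description:
Salsa-BC276-P3G12 is a mammalian expression reporter plasmid built on the pCER206 backbone, one member of a barcoded reporter set made for PRESTO-Salsa, a highly multiplexed screening approach applied to GPCR bioactivity. It is propagated in E. coli as a high-copy plasmid through a ColE1/pUC-type origin and is selected with ampicillin via the β-lactamase gene and its native promoter. No mammalian selection marker is annotated; the short lacI, SV40 large T antigen and aminoglycoside phosphotransferase matches appear to be non-functional remnants of earlier vector construction.

The payload is a synthetic insert of about 730 bp, recorded as EGFP/BC276, placed between BsrGI and HindIII sites and driven by a tetracycline response element. The annotation shows a central block of tetO repeats flanked by divergent minimal promoters. On one side, a TRE3G-type promoter fragment drives mammalian codon-optimized EGFP, followed by a short polylinker region and an SV40 polyadenylation signal. The barcode itself is not annotated as a feature, but the cloning sites and insert size suggest it lies at the 3′ end of the EGFP transcription unit. On the other side, a minimal CMV promoter faces a polylinker fragment, a rabbit β-globin intron, a β-globin coding fragment and a β-globin poly(A) signal, with no open reading frame annotated in that arm.

Because TRE promoters are silent until a tetracycline-controlled transactivator binds them, reporter output depends on such a factor being supplied in the cell. The barcoded EGFP transcript would presumably allow activity from this particular reporter to be distinguished from others in a pooled assay, although the record does not describe the readout or which receptor is paired with barcode 276.
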