Addgene plasmid #203117: Salsa-BC276-P3G12
Purpose: Expression of barcoded reporter plasmid for PRESTO-Salsa; EGFP/BC276
Depositing lab: Noah Palm. Depositing organization: Yale University. Publication: Highly multiplexed bioactivity screening reveals human and microbiota metabolome-GPCRome interactions. Chen H, Rosen CE, Gonzalez-Hernandez JA, Song D, Potempa J, Ring AM, Palm NW. Cell. 2023 Jul 6;186(14):3095-3110.e19. doi: 10.1016/j.cell.2023.05.024. Epub 2023 Jun 14. PubMed 37321219.
Backbone
  Vector backbone: pCER206
  Vector type: Mammalian Expression
Growth in bacteria
  Bacterial resistance: Ampicillin, 100 μg/mL
  Growth temperature: 37°C
  Growth strain: DH5alpha
  Copy number: High Copy
Gene/Insert
  Gene/Insert name: EGFP/BC276
  Species: Synthetic
  Insert size (bp): 730
  Promoter: Tet Response Element (TRE)
  Cloning method: Restriction Enzyme; 5′ cloning site BsrGI (not destroyed); 3′ cloning site HindIII (not destroyed)
  Sequencing primers: 5′ Custom primer (GAAGCGCGATCACATGG)
Terms and licenses: Academic/Nonprofit Terms; Industry Terms: Not Available to Industry
How to cite: Salsa-BC276-P3G12 was a gift from Noah Palm (Addgene plasmid # 203117 ; http://n2t.net/addgene:203117 ; RRID:Addgene_203117)
