>Addgene plasmid #203117 | Salsa-BC276-P3G12 | depositor partial sequence | sequence record 393990 | BC276
TCCATAGCTA
